>Addgene plasmid #161516 | pCFJ1149 - intron 3 smu-2 PATCs | addgene full sequence | sequence record 319366 | Addgene NGS Result
CTTTCCTGCGTTATCCCCTGATTCTGTGGATAACCGTATTACCGCCTTTGAGTGAGCTGATACCGCTCGC
CGCAGCCGAACGACCGAGCGCAGCGAGTCAGTGAGCGAGGAAGCGGAAGAGCGCCCAATACGCAAACCGC
CTCTCCCCGCGCGTTGGCCGATTCATTAATGCAGCTGGCACGACAGGTTTCCCGACTGGAAAGCGGGCAG
TGAGCGCAACGCAATTAATACGCGTACCGCTAGCCAGGAAGAGTTTGTAGAAACGCAAAAAGGCCATCCG
TCAGGATGGCCTTCTGCTTAGTTTGATGCCTGGCAGTTTATGGCGGGCGTCCTGCCCGCCACCCTCCGGG
CCGTTGCTTCACAACGTTCAAATCCGCTCCCGGCGGATTTGTCCTACTCAGGAGAGCGTTCACCGACAAA
CAACAGATAAAACGAAAGGCCCAGTCTTCCGACTGAGCCTTTCGTTTTATTTGATGCCTGGCAGTTCCCT
ACTCTCGCGTTAACGCTAGCATGGATGTTTTCCCAGTCACGACGTTGTAAAACGACGGCCAGTCTTAAGC
TCGGGCCCCAAATAATGATTTTATTTTGACTGATAGTGACCTGTTCGTTGCAACAAATTGATGAGCAATG
CTTTTTTATAATGCCAACTTTGTACAAAAAAGCAGGCTGGTCTCATTCTGTTGAACGGCTGAAAAATCGA
TATTTTGAGCGAAAAAAGCCGGAAAAATGGATTTTATCGGATAAAATTTGATTTTTTGAGCTGAGAAATG
CCTTTATAGACGAATTTCCTTGTCAAATTGTTAAAAACTGCAAAATTTGCCAAAAAAAAAGCATTTTTTA
TATTTTTTTTTACAAAAAATTCCACAAAAATGGCAAAATTTGACTAAAAATGCCAATTTTGTCGTTTTCT
CCGTGCCACAGCGGCCGAAAATCGATTTTTAAGCGATTTTCGGGTGAAAAAGTGTAAAAACCGACTGAAA
ATCCAGCTGAAAACGACAAAAACGGTAAGTTTTAGCTAATTTTCACCTTTTTTTCGATATTTTTTTACTA
AAAAAAAACCGAAAAATTGAGTTTTTTTCAAATTTCTGCAAAAATTCTGCAATTTTAGCAATTTCCATAC
TATTTTGACGCCGAAAAAGCTTAAAAATATGATTTTTAGAGGTTTTTAATGGAAAATTCATGGATTTTTC
AAATTTTTCCACGAAAATCATTGAAAAATTTGAAAAAATTGATTTCCTATTCAAAGTTCTAGCTAAAAAC
TGCAATTTTAGCAATTTCCATACTATTTTAGTACTGAAAAAGCCTAAAAATGTGATTTTCAGAGGATTTC
AATGGAAAATTCATGGATTTTTCCAATTTTTCAATGAAAACCATTGAAAAACCCTGGAAAATTGAGTTTT
TCTTCAAAGTTTAGGAAATTTATGAGAATTTTTGAATAAAAAATTTTTAAATTTGAAAAAAATTCTCATA
AATTTCGTAAACTTTTAATAAAAACTCAATTTTTCCGATTTTTTTCGATGATTTTCACTAAAAAATTGGA
AAAATTCATCAATTTCCTATTGAAAACCTCTAAAAATTATATTTTTTTTGCTTTTCCGACGTCAAAATAG
TATGGAAAATGCTAAAATTGCAGAATTTTTCCAGAAATTTGAAGAAAAAACTCAATTTTTTCCGTTTTTT
CAATGATTTTCATGAAAAAATTGGAAAATTTTGTAAATTTTCCATTGAAAACCTCTGAAAATTTGGAAAT
TTTCGAATTTAAATGTTTAAAAAAAATTGAATATTTTGCGAGTTTTTGAATTTTTTTTGAGAATTTTTGA
ATTTTTTTCACCCAAAATTTTTTCAATTAGAAGAGACCACCCAGCTTTCTTGTACAAAGTTGGCATTATA
AGAAAGCATTGCTTATCAATTTGTTGCAACGAACAGGTCACTATCAGTCAAAATAAAATCATTATTTGCC
ATCCAGCTGATATCCCCTATAGTGAGTCGTATTACATGGTCATAGCTGTTTCCTGGCAGCTCTGGCCCGT
GTCTCAAAATCTCTGATGTTACATTGCACAAGATAAAAATATATCATCATGAACAATAAAACTGTCTGCT
TACATAAACAGTAATACAAGGGGTGTTATGAGCCATATTCAACGGGAAACGTCGAGGCCGCGATTAAATT
CCAACATGGATGCTGATTTATATGGGTATAAATGGGCTCGCGATAATGTCGGGCAATCAGGTGCGACAAT
CTATCGCTTGTATGGGAAGCCCGATGCGCCAGAGTTGTTTCTGAAACATGGCAAAGGTAGCGTTGCCAAT
GATGTTACAGATGAGATGGTCAGACTAAACTGGCTGACGGAATTTATGCCTCTTCCGACCATCAAGCATT
TTATCCGTACTCCTGATGATGCATGGTTACTCACCACTGCGATCCCCGGAAAAACAGCATTCCAGGTATT
AGAAGAATATCCTGATTCAGGTGAAAATATTGTTGATGCGCTGGCAGTGTTCCTGCGCCGGTTGCATTCG
ATTCCTGTTTGTAATTGTCCTTTTAACAGCGATCGCGTATTTCGTCTCGCTCAGGCGCAATCACGAATGA
ATAACGGTTTGGTTGATGCGAGTGATTTTGATGACGAGCGTAATGGCTGGCCTGTTGAACAAGTCTGGAA
AGAAATGCATAAACTTTTGCCATTCTCACCGGATTCAGTCGTCACTCATGGTGATTTCTCACTTGATAAC
CTTATTTTTGACGAGGGGAAATTAATAGGTTGTATTGATGTTGGACGAGTCGGAATCGCAGACCGATACC
AGGATCTTGCCATCCTATGGAACTGCCTCGGTGAGTTTTCTCCTTCATTACAGAAACGGCTTTTTCAAAA
ATATGGTATTGATAATCCTGATATGAATAAATTGCAGTTTCATTTGATGCTCGATGAGTTTTTCTAATCA
GAATTGGTTAATTGGTTGTAACACTGGCAGAGCATTACGCTGACTTGACGGGACGGCGCAAGCTCATGAC
CAAAATCCCTTAACGTGAGTTACGCGTCGTTCCACTGAGCGTCAGACCCCGTAGAAAAGATCAAAGGATC
TTCTTGAGATCCTTTTTTTCTGCGCGTAATCTGCTGCTTGCAAACAAAAAAACCACCGCTACCAGCGGTG
GTTTGTTTGCCGGATCAAGAGCTACCAACTCTTTTTCCGAAGGTAACTGGCTTCAGCAGAGCGCAGATAC
CAAATACTGTTCTTCTAGTGTAGCCGTAGTTAGGCCACCACTTCAAGAACTCTGTAGCACCGCCTACATA
CCTCGCTCTGCTAATCCTGTTACCAGTGGCTGCTGCCAGTGGCGATAAGTCGTGTCTTACCGGGTTGGAC
TCAAGACGATAGTTACCGGATAAGGCGCAGCGGTCGGGCTGAACGGGGGGTTCGTGCACACAGCCCAGCT
TGGAGCGAACGACCTACACCGAACTGAGATACCTACAGCGTGAGCTATGAGAAAGCGCCACGCTTCCCGA
AGGGAGAAAGGCGGACAGGTATCCGGTAAGCGGCAGGGTCGGAACAGGAGAGCGCACGAGGGAGCTTCCA
GGGGGAAACGCCTGGTATCTTTATAGTCCTGTCGGGTTTCGCCACCTCTGACTTGAGCGTCGATTTTTGT
GATGCTCGTCAGGGGGGCGGAGCCTATGGAAAAACGCCAGCAACGCGGCCTTTTTACGGTTCCTGGCCTT
TTGCTGGCCTTTTGCTCACATGTT
Features (pLannotate 1.2.2; 9 found; start..end, strand, type, name):
    121..213     +  CDS            lacI (fragment): lac repressor; lacI; The lac repressor binds to the lac operator to inhibit transcription in E. coli. This inhibition can be relieved by adding lactose or isopropyl-β-D-thiogalactopyranoside (IPTG).
    268..295     -  terminator     rrnB T2 terminator: transcription terminator T2 from the E. coli rrnB gene
    427..470     +  terminator     rrnB T1 terminator: Escherichia coli rrnB; transcription terminator T1 from the E. coli rrnB gene
    517..553     -  CDS            lacZα (fragment): LacZα fragment of β-galactosidase; lacZ fragment
    569..668     +  protein_bind   attL1: mutant version of attL; recombination site for the Gateway® LR reaction LR Clonase™
   1859..1958    -  protein_bind   attL2: mutant version of attL; recombination site for the Gateway® LR reaction LR Clonase™
   1976..1994    -  promoter       T7 promoter: promoter for bacteriophage T7 RNA polymerase
   2128..2937    +  CDS            KanR: aminoglycoside phosphotransferase; aph(3')-Ia; confers resistance to kanamycin in bacteria or G418 (Geneticin®) in eukaryotes
   3084..3672    +  rep_origin     ori: high-copy-number ColE1/pMB1/pBR322/pUC origin of replication
