[The description below was written by a language model from this plasmid's Addgene catalogue record and pLannotate feature annotations shown in this document.]
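Description:
pCFJ1149 is a Gateway entry clone built in the pDONR221 backbone that carries the third intron of the C. elegans gene smu-2. It is catalogued as a worm expression vector, but in practice it is a donor of a regulatory DNA element: the feature table shows no nematode promoter, coding sequence or 3′ UTR. The plasmid is propagated in E. coli at high copy from a ColE1/pUC-type origin and selected with kanamycin through the aph(3′)-Ia resistance gene. The roughly 1.2 kb intron lies between the attL1 and attL2 sites. This placement is consistent with a BP-derived entry clone whose insert can be moved into attR-containing destination vectors by an LR recombination reaction. The rrnB T1 and T2 terminators upstream of attL1 are standard pDONR elements that insulate the insert from read-through transcription. The short lacI and lacZα fragments and the T7 promoter next to attL2 are backbone remnants that serve mainly as flanking or primer-binding sequence.

The intron is of interest because it is enriched in PATCs, periodic An/Tn clusters. According to the depositor, this sequence can partially prevent transgene silencing in the C. elegans germline. The clone therefore provides a source of a PATC-rich intron that can be incorporated into transgenes to stimulate germline expression. The associated work deals with design rules for limiting silencing of transgenes carried on simple extrachromosomal arrays. The sequenced record is 3,734 nt, slightly shorter than the 3,774 bp total given in the catalogue entry, and the record does not explain the difference.
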