Addgene plasmid #161516: pCFJ1149 - intron 3 smu-2 PATCs
Purpose: PATC-rich intron number three from smu-2 to stimulate germline expression in C. elegans
Depositing lab: Christian Froekjaer-Jensen. Depositing organization: King Abdullah University of Science and Technology (KAUST). Publication: Engineering rules that minimize germline silencing of transgenes in simple extrachromosomal arrays in C. elegans. Aljohani MD, El Mouridi S, Priyadarshini M, Vargas-Velazquez AM, Frokjaer-Jensen C. Nat Commun. 2020 Dec 9;11(1):6300. doi: 10.1038/s41467-020-19898-0. PubMed 33298957.
Backbone
  Vector backbone: pDONR221
  Backbone manufacturer: ThermoFisher
  Backbone size w/o insert (bp): 2558
  Total vector size (bp): 3774
  Vector type: Worm Expression
Growth in bacteria
  Bacterial resistance: Kanamycin, 50 μg/mL
  Growth temperature: 37°C
  Growth strain: DH5alpha
  Copy number: High Copy
Gene/Insert
  Gene/Insert name: Intron 3 from smu-2
  Species: C. elegans (nematode)
  Insert size (bp): 1176
  Cloning method: Gateway Cloning
  Sequencing primers: 5′ M13F; 3′ M13R
Terms and licenses: Academic/Nonprofit Terms; Industry Terms: Not Available to Industry
Depositor comments: Intron number 3 from the gene smu-2. This intron is enriched for PATCs can can partially prevent transgene silencing in the C. elegans germline.
How to cite: pCFJ1149 - intron 3 smu-2 PATCs was a gift from Christian Froekjaer-Jensen (Addgene plasmid # 161516 ; http://n2t.net/addgene:161516 ; RRID:Addgene_161516)
